>Addgene plasmid #162615 | pCS2plus-mVenus1-155-I152L-GGGS-TDP43 M337V | depositor full sequence | sequence record 315192 | pCS2plus-mVenus1-155-I152L-GGGS-TDP43 M337V sequence 5820 bps
CGCCATTCTGCCTGGGGACGTCGGAGCAAGCTTGATTTAGGTGACACTATAGAATACAAGCTACTTGTTC
TTTTTGCAGGATCCGCCGCCACCATGGTGAGCAAGGGCGAGGAGCTGTTCACCGGGGTGGTGCCCATCCT
GGTCGAGCTGGACGGCGACGTAAACGGCCACAAGTTCAGCGTGTCCGGCGAGGGCGAGGGCGATGCCACC
TACGGCAAGCTGACCCTGAAGCTGATCTGCACCACCGGCAAGCTGCCCGTGCCCTGGCCCACCCTCGTGA
CCACCCTGGGCTACGGCCTGCAGTGCTTCGCCCGCTACCCCGACCACATGAAGCAGCACGACTTCTTCAA
GTCCGCCATGCCCGAAGGCTACGTCCAGGAGCGCACCATCTTCTTCAAGGACGACGGCAACTACAAGACC
CGCGCCGAGGTGAAGTTCGAGGGCGACACCCTGGTGAACCGCATCGAGCTGAAGGGCATCGACTTCAAGG
AGGACGGCAACATCCTGGGGCACAAGCTGGAGTACAACTACAACAGCCACAACGTCTATCTCACCGCCGG
CGGAGGAAGCGGAGGCGGAAGCGGCGGGGGAAGCATGTCTGAATATATTCGGGTAACCGAAGATGAGAAC
GATGAGCCCATTGAAATACCATCGGAAGACGATGGGACGGTGCTGCTCTCCACGGTTACAGCCCAGTTTC
CAGGGGCGTGTGGGCTTCGCTACAGGAATCCAGTGTCTCAGTGTATGAGAGGTGTCCGGCTGGTAGAAGG
AATTCTGCATGCCCCAGATGCTGGCTGGGGAAATCTGGTGTATGTTGTCAACTATCCAAAAGATAACAAA
AGAAAAATGGATGAGACAGATGCTTCATCAGCAGTGAAAGTGAAAAGAGCAGTCCAGAAAACATCCGATT
TAATAGTGTTGGGTCTCCCATGGAAAACAACCGAACAGGACCTGAAAGAGTATTTTAGTACCTTTGGAGA
AGTTCTTATGGTGCAGGTCAAGAAAGATCTTAAGACTGGTCATTCAAAGGGGTTTGGCTTTGTTCGTTTT
ACGGAATATGAAACACAAGTGAAAGTAATGTCACAGCGACATATGATAGATGGACGATGGTGTGACTGCA
AACTTCCTAATTCTAAGCAAAGCCAAGATGAGCCTTTGAGAAGCAGAAAAGTGTTTGTGGGGCGCTGTAC
AGAGGACATGACTGAGGATGAGCTGCGGGAGTTCTTCTCTCAGTACGGGGATGTGATGGATGTCTTCATC
CCCAAGCCATTCAGGGCCTTTGCCTTTGTTACATTTGCAGATGATCAGATTGCGCAGTCTCTTTGTGGAG
AGGACTTGATCATTAAAGGAATCAGCGTTCATATATCCAATGCCGAACCTAAGCACAATAGCAATAGACA
GTTAGAAAGAAGTGGAAGATTTGGTGGTAATCCAGGTGGCTTTGGGAATCAGGGTGGATTTGGTAATAGC
AGAGGGGGTGGAGCTGGTTTGGGAAACAATCAAGGTAGTAATATGGGTGGTGGGATGAACTTTGGTGCGT
TCAGCATTAATCCAGCCATGATGGCTGCCGCCCAGGCAGCACTACAGAGCAGTTGGGGTATGGTGGGCAT
GTTAGCCAGCCAGCAGAACCAGTCAGGCCCATCGGGTAATAACCAAAACCAAGGCAACATGCAGAGGGAG
CCAAACCAGGCCTTCGGTTCTGGAAATAACTCTTATAGTGGCTCTAATTCTGGTGCAGCAATTGGTTGGG
GATCAGCATCCAATGCAGGGTCGGGCAGTGGTTTTAATGGAGGCTTTGGCTCAAGCATGGATTCTAAGTC
TTCTGGCTGGGGAATGTAGTCTAGAACTATAGTGAGTCGTATTACGTAGATCCAGACATGATAAGATACA
TTGATGAGTTTGGACAAACCACAACTAGAATGCAGTGAAAAAAATGCTTTATTTGTGAAATTTGTGATGC
TATTGCTTTATTTGTAACCATTATAAGCTGCAATAAACAAGTTAACAACAACAATTGCATTCATTTTATG
TTTCAGGTTCAGGGGGAGGTGTGGGAGGTTTTTTAATTCGCGGCCGCGGCGCCAATGCATTGGGCCCGGT
ACCCAGCTTTTGTTCCCTTTAGTGAGGGTTAATTGCGCGCTTGGCGTAATCATGGTCATAGCTGTTTCCT
GTGTGAAATTGTTATCCGCTCACAATTCCACACAACATACGAGCCGGAAGCATAAAGTGTAAAGCCTGGG
GTGCCTAATGAGTGAGCTAACTCACATTAATTGCGTTGCGCTCACTGCCCGCTTTCCAGTCGGGAAACCT
GTCGTGCCAGCTGCATTAATGAATCGGCCAACGCGCGGGGAGAGGCGGTTTGCGTATTGGGCGCTCTTCC
GCTTCCTCGCTCACTGACTCGCTGCGCTCGGTCGTTCGGCTGCGGCGAGCGGTATCAGCTCACTCAAAGG
CGGTAATACGGTTATCCACAGAATCAGGGGATAACGCAGGAAAGAACATGTGAGCAAAAGGCCAGCAAAA
GGCCAGGAACCGTAAAAAGGCCGCGTTGCTGGCGTTTTTCCATAGGCTCCGCCCCCCTGACGAGCATCAC
AAAAATCGACGCTCAAGTCAGAGGTGGCGAAACCCGACAGGACTATAAAGATACCAGGCGTTTCCCCCTG
GAAGCTCCCTCGTGCGCTCTCCTGTTCCGACCCTGCCGCTTACCGGATACCTGTCCGCCTTTCTCCCTTC
GGGAAGCGTGGCGCTTTCTCATAGCTCACGCTGTAGGTATCTCAGTTCGGTGTAGGTCGTTCGCTCCAAG
CTGGGCTGTGTGCACGAACCCCCCGTTCAGCCCGACCGCTGCGCCTTATCCGGTAACTATCGTCTTGAGT
CCAACCCGGTAAGACACGACTTATCGCCACTGGCAGCAGCCACTGGTAACAGGATTAGCAGAGCGAGGTA
TGTAGGCGGTGCTACAGAGTTCTTGAAGTGGTGGCCTAACTACGGCTACACTAGAAGGACAGTATTTGGT
ATCTGCGCTCTGCTGAAGCCAGTTACCTTCGGAAAAAGAGTTGGTAGCTCTTGATCCGGCAAACAAACCA
CCGCTGGTAGCGGTGGTTTTTTTGTTTGCAAGCAGCAGATTACGCGCAGAAAAAAAGGATCTCAAGAAGA
TCCTTTGATCTTTTCTACGGGGTCTGACGCTCAGTGGAACGAAAACTCACGTTAAGGGATTTTGGTCATG
AGATTATCAAAAAGGATCTTCACCTAGATCCTTTTAAATTAAAAATGAAGTTTTAAATCAATCTAAAGTA
TATATGAGTAAACTTGGTCTGACAGTTACCAATGCTTAATCAGTGAGGCACCTATCTCAGCGATCTGTCT
ATTTCGTTCATCCATAGTTGCCTGACTCCCCGTCGTGTAGATAACTACGATACGGGAGGGCTTACCATCT
GGCCCCAGTGCTGCAATGATACCGCGAGACCCACGCTCACCGGCTCCAGATTTATCAGCAATAAACCAGC
CAGCCGGAAGGGCCGAGCGCAGAAGTGGTCCTGCAACTTTATCCGCCTCCATCCAGTCTATTAATTGTTG
CCGGGAAGCTAGAGTAAGTAGTTCGCCAGTTAATAGTTTGCGCAACGTTGTTGCCATTGCTACAGGCATC
GTGGTGTCACGCTCGTCGTTTGGTATGGCTTCATTCAGCTCCGGTTCCCAACGATCAAGGCGAGTTACAT
GATCCCCCATGTTGTGCAAAAAAGCGGTTAGCTCCTTCGGTCCTCCGATCGTTGTCAGAAGTAAGTTGGC
CGCAGTGTTATCACTCATGGTTATGGCAGCACTGCATAATTCTCTTACTGTCATGCCATCCGTAAGATGC
TTTTCTGTGACTGGTGAGTACTCAACCAAGTCATTCTGAGAATAGTGTATGCGGCGACCGAGTTGCTCTT
GCCCGGCGTCAATACGGGATAATACCGCGCCACATAGCAGAACTTTAAAAGTGCTCATCATTGGAAAACG
TTCTTCGGGGCGAAAACTCTCAAGGATCTTACCGCTGTTGAGATCCAGTTCGATGTAACCCACTCGTGCA
CCCAACTGATCTTCAGCATCTTTTACTTTCACCAGCGTTTCTGGGTGAGCAAAAACAGGAAGGCAAAATG
CCGCAAAAAAGGGAATAAGGGCGACACGGAAATGTTGAATACTCATACTCTTCCTTTTTCAATATTATTG
AAGCATTTATCAGGGTTATTGTCTCATGAGCGGATACATATTTGAATGTATTTAGAAAAATAAACAAATA
GGGGTTCCGCGCACATTTCCCCGAAAAGTGCCACCTAAATTGTAAGCGTTAATATTTTGTTAAAATTCGC
GTTAAATTTTTGTTAAATCAGCTCATTTTTTAACCAATAGGCCGAAATCGGCAAAATCCCTTATAAATCA
AAAGAATAGACCGAGATAGGGT
[37 nt withheld, positions 4433-4469]
AAAGAACGTGGACTCCAACGTCAAAGG
[49 nt withheld, positions 4497-4545]
T
[91 nt withheld, positions 4547-4637]
G
[124 nt withheld, positions 4639-4762]
CCCATTCGCCATTCAGGCTGCGCAACTGTTGGGAAGGGCGATCGGTGCGGGCCTCTTCGCTATTACGCCA
GTCGACCATAGCCAATTCAATATGGCGTATATGGACTCATGCCAATTCAATATGGTGGATCTGGACCTGT
GCCAATTCAATATGGCGTATATGGACTCGTGCCAATTCAATATGGTGGATCTGGACCCCAGCCAATTCAA
TATGGCGGACTTGGCACCATGCCAATTCAATATGGCGGACTTGGCACTGTGCCAACTGGGGAGGGGTCTA
CTTGGCACGGTGCCAAGTTTGAGGAGGGGTCTTGGCCCTGTGCCAAGTCCGCCATATTGAATTGGCATGG
TGCCAATAATGGCGGCCATATTGGCTATATGCCAGGATCAATATATAGGCAATATCCAATATGGCCCTAT
GCCAATATGGCTATTGGCCAGGTTCAATACTATGTATTGGCCCTATGCCATATAGTATTCCATATATGGG
TTTTCCTATTGACGTAGATAGCCCCTCCCAATGGGCGGTCCCATATACCATATATGGGGCTTCCTAATAC
CGCCCATAGCCACTCCCCCATTGACGTCAATGGTCTCTATATATGGTCTTTCCTATTGACGTCATATGGG
CGGTCCTATTGACGTATATGGCGCCTCCCCCATTGACGTCAATTACGGTAAATGGCCCGCCTGGCTCAAT
GCCCATTGACGTCAATAGGACCACCCACCATTGACGTCAATGGGATGGCTCATTGCCCATTCATATCCGT
TCTCACGCCCCCTATTGACGTCAATGACGGTAAATGGCCCACTTGGCAGTACATCAATATCTATTAATAG
TAACTTGGCAAGTACATTACTATTGGAAGGACGCCAGGGTACATTGGCAGTACTCCCATTGACGTCAATG
GCGGTAAATGGCCCGCGATGGCTGCCAAGTACATCCCCATTGACGTCAATGGGGAGGGGCAATGACGCAA
ATGGGCGTTCCATTGACGTAAATGGGCGGTAGGCGTGCCTAATGGGAGGTCTATATAAGCAATGCTCGTT
TAGGGAAC
Features (pLannotate 1.2.2; 16 found; start..end, strand, type, name):
     35..53      +  promoter       SP6 promoter: promoter for bacteriophage SP6 RNA polymerase
     94..558     +  CDS            VN155(I152L): improved N-terminal fragment of mVenus for use in bimolecular fluorescence complementation (BiFC) (Kodama and Hu, 2010)
    595..1836    +  CDS            TARDBP: TADBP_HUMAN - Also known as TDP43. Experimental evidence at protein level: Swiss-Prot protein existence level 1. RNA-binding protein that is involved in various steps of RNA biogenesis and processing (PubMed:23519609). Preferentially binds, via its two RNA recognition motifs RRM1 and RRM2, to GU-repeats on RNA molecules predominantly localized within long introns and in the 3'UTR of mRNAs (PubMed:23519609, PubMed:24240615, PubMed:24464995). In turn, regulates the splicing of many non-coding and protein-coding RNAs including proteins involved in neuronal survival, as well as mRNAs that encode p
   1847..1864    -  promoter       T7 promoter (fragment): promoter for bacteriophage T7 RNA polymerase
   1869..2003    -  polyA_signal   SV40 poly(A) signal: SV40 polyadenylation signal
   2116..2134    -  promoter       T3 promoter: promoter for bacteriophage T3 RNA polymerase
   2179..2195    -  protein_bind   lac operator: The lac repressor binds to the lac operator to inhibit transcription in E. coli. This inhibition can be relieved by adding lactose or isopropyl-β-D-thiogalactopyranoside (IPTG). lac repressor encoded by lacI
   2203..2233    -  promoter       lac promoter: promoter for the E. coli lac operon
   2248..2269    -  protein_bind   CAP binding site: CAP binding activates transcription in the presence of cAMP. E. coli catabolite activator protein
   2282..2374    -  CDS            lacI (fragment): lac repressor; lacI; The lac repressor binds to the lac operator to inhibit transcription in E. coli. This inhibition can be relieved by adding lactose or isopropyl-β-D-thiogalactopyranoside (IPTG).
   2557..3145    -  rep_origin     ori: high-copy-number ColE1/pMB1/pBR322/pUC origin of replication
   3316..4176    -  CDS            AmpR: β-lactamase; bla; confers resistance to ampicillin, carbenicillin, and related antibiotics
   4177..4281    -  promoter       AmpR promoter: bla
   4334..4762    -  rep_origin     f1 ori (sequence partly withheld): f1 bacteriophage origin of replication; arrow indicates direction of (+) strand synthesis
   4767..4833    -  CDS            lacZα (fragment): LacZα fragment of β-galactosidase; lacZ fragment
   4836..5820    +  promoter       CMV IE94 promoter: enhancer/promoter region of simian cytomegalovirus major immediate early transcription unit IE94
