>Addgene plasmid #162615 | pCS2plus-mVenus1-155-I152L-GGGS-TDP43 M337V | addgene full sequence | sequence record 324218 | Addgene NGS Result
GTGCCAAGTTTGAGGAGGGGTCTTGGCCCTGTGCCAAGTCCGCCATATTGAATTGGCATGGTGCCAATAA
TGGCGGCCATATTGGCTATATGCCAGGATCAATATATAGGCAATATCCAATATGGCCCTATGCCAATATG
GCTATTGGCCAGGTTCAATACTATGTATTGGCCCTATGCCATATAGTATTCCATATATGGGTTTTCCTAT
TGACGTAGATAGCCCCTCCCAATGGGCGGTCCCATATACCATATATGGGGCTTCCTAATACCGCCCATAG
CCACTCCCCCATTGACGTCAATGGTCTCTATATATGGTCTTTCCTATTGACGTCATATGGGCGGTCCTAT
TGACGTATATGGCGCCTCCCCCATTGACGTCAATTACGGTAAATGGCCCGCCTGGCTCAATGCCCATTGA
CGTCAATAGGACCACCCACCATTGACGTCAATGGGATGGCTCATTGCCCATTCATATCCGTTCTCACGCC
CCCTATTGACGTCAATGACGGTAAATGGCCCACTTGGCAGTACATCAATATCTATTAATAGTAACTTGGC
AAGTACATTACTATTGGAAGTACGCCAGGGTACATTGGCAGTACTCCCATTGACGTCAATGGCGGTAAAT
GGCCCGCGATGGCTGCCAAGTACATCCCCATTGACGTCAATGGGGAGGGGCAATGACGCAAATGGGCGTT
CCATTGACGTAAATGGGCGGTAGGCGTGCCTAATGGGAGGTCTATATAAGCAATGCTCGTTTAGGGAACC
GCCATTCTGCCTGGGGACGTCGGAGCAAGCTTGATTTAGGTGACACTATAGAATACAAGCTACTTGTTCT
TTTTGCAGGATCCGCCGCCACCATGGTGAGCAAGGGCGAGGAGCTGTTCACCGGGGTGGTGCCCATCCTG
GTCGAGCTGGACGGCGACGTAAACGGCCACAAGTTCAGCGTGTCCGGCGAGGGCGAGGGCGATGCCACCT
ACGGCAAGCTGACCCTGAAGCTGATCTGCACCACCGGCAAGCTGCCCGTGCCCTGGCCCACCCTCGTGAC
CACCCTGGGCTACGGCCTGCAGTGCTTCGCCCGCTACCCCGACCACATGAAGCAGCACGACTTCTTCAAG
TCCGCCATGCCCGAAGGCTACGTCCAGGAGCGCACCATCTTCTTCAAGGACGACGGCAACTACAAGACCC
GCGCCGAGGTGAAGTTCGAGGGCGACACCCTGGTGAACCGCATCGAGCTGAAGGGCATCGACTTCAAGGA
GGACGGCAACATCCTGGGGCACAAGCTGGAGTACAACTACAACAGCCACAACGTCTATCTCACCGCCGGC
GGAGGAAGCGGAGGCGGAAGCGGCGGGGGAAGCATGTCTGAATATATTCGGGTAACCGAAGATGAGAACG
ATGAGCCCATTGAAATACCATCGGAAGACGATGGGACGGTGCTGCTCTCCACGGTTACAGCCCAGTTTCC
AGGGGCGTGTGGGCTTCGCTACAGGAATCCAGTGTCTCAGTGTATGAGAGGTGTCCGGCTGGTAGAAGGA
ATTCTGCATGCCCCAGATGCTGGCTGGGGAAATCTGGTGTATGTTGTCAACTATCCAAAAGATAACAAAA
GAAAAATGGATGAGACAGATGCTTCATCAGCAGTGAAAGTGAAAAGAGCAGTCCAGAAAACATCCGATTT
AATAGTGTTGGGTCTCCCATGGAAAACAACCGAACAGGACCTGAAAGAGTATTTTAGTACCTTTGGAGAA
GTTCTTATGGTGCAGGTCAAGAAAGATCTTAAGACTGGTCATTCAAAGGGGTTTGGCTTTGTTCGTTTTA
CGGAATATGAAACACAAGTGAAAGTAATGTCACAGCGACATATGATAGATGGACGATGGTGTGACTGCAA
ACTTCCTAATTCTAAGCAAAGCCAAGATGAGCCTTTGAGAAGCAGAAAAGTGTTTGTGGGGCGCTGTACA
GAGGACATGACTGAGGATGAGCTGCGGGAGTTCTTCTCTCAGTACGGGGATGTGATGGATGTCTTCATCC
CCAAGCCATTCAGGGCCTTTGCCTTTGTTACATTTGCAGATGATCAGATTGCGCAGTCTCTTTGTGGAGA
GGACTTGATCATTAAAGGAATCAGCGTTCATATATCCAATGCCGAACCTAAGCACAATAGCAATAGACAG
TTAGAAAGAAGTGGAAGATTTGGTGGTAATCCAGGTGGCTTTGGGAATCAGGGTGGATTTGGTAATAGCA
GAGGGGGTGGAGCTGGTTTGGGAAACAATCAAGGTAGTAATATGGGTGGTGGGATGAACTTTGGTGCGTT
CAGCATTAATCCAGCCATGATGGCTGCCGCCCAGGCAGCACTACAGAGCAGTTGGGGTATGGTGGGCATG
TTAGCCAGCCAGCAGAACCAGTCAGGCCCATCGGGTAATAACCAAAACCAAGGCAACATGCAGAGGGAGC
CAAACCAGGCCTTCGGTTCTGGAAATAACTCTTATAGTGGCTCTAATTCTGGTGCAGCAATTGGTTGGGG
ATCAGCATCCAATGCAGGGTCGGGCAGTGGTTTTAATGGAGGCTTTGGCTCAAGCATGGATTCTAAGTCT
TCTGGCTGGGGAATGTAGTCTAGAACTATAGTGAGTCGTATTACGTAGATCCAGACATGATAAGATACAT
TGATGAGTTTGGACAAACCACAACTAGAATGCAGTGAAAAAAATGCTTTATTTGTGAAATTTGTGATGCT
ATTGCTTTATTTGTAACCATTATAAGCTGCAATAAACAAGTTAACAACAACAATTGCATTCATTTTATGT
TTCAGGTTCAGGGGGAGGTGTGGGAGGTTTTTTAATTCGCGGCCGCGGCGCCAATGCATTGGGCCCGGTA
CCCAGCTTTTGTTCCCTTTAGTGAGGGTTAATTGCGCGCTTGGCGTAATCATGGTCATAGCTGTTTCCTG
TGTGAAATTGTTATCCGCTCACAATTCCACACAACATACGAGCCGGGAGCATAAAGTGTAAAGCCTGGGG
TGCCTAATGAGTGAGCTAACTCACATTAATTGCGTTGCGCTCACTGCCCGCTTTCCAGTCGGGAAACCTG
TCGTGCCAGCTGCATTAATGAATCGGCCAACGCGCGGGGAGAGGCGGTTTGCGTATTGGGCGCTCTTCCG
CTTCCTCGCTCACTGACTCGCTGCGCTCGGTCGTTCGGCTGCGGCGAGCGGTATCAGCTCACTCAAAGGC
GGTAATACGGTTATCCACAGAATCAGGGGATAACGCAGGAAAGAACATGTGAGCAAAAGGCCAGCAAAAG
GCCAGGAACCGTAAAAAGGCCGCGTTGCTGGCGTTTTTCCATAGGCTCCGCCCCCCTGACGAGCATCACA
AAAATCGACGCTCAAGTCAGAGGTGGCGAAACCCGACAGGACTATAAAGATACCAGGCGTTTCCCCCTGG
AAGCTCCCTCGTGCGCTCTCCTGTTCCGACCCTGCCGCTTACCGGATACCTGTCCGCCTTTCTCCCTTCG
GGAAGCGTGGCGCTTTCTCATAGCTCACGCTGTAGGTATCTCAGTTCGGTGTAGGTCGTTCGCTCCAAGC
TGGGCTGTGTGCACGAACCCCCCGTTCAGCCCGACCGCTGCGCCTTATCCGGTAACTATCGTCTTGAGTC
CAACCCGGTAAGACACGACTTATCGCCACTGGCAGCAGCCACTGGTAACAGGATTAGCAGAGCGAGGTAT
GTAGGCGGTGCTACAGAGTTCTTGAAGTGGTGGCCTAACTACGGCTACACTAGAAGAACAGTATTTGGTA
TCTGCGCTCTGCTGAAGCCAGTTACCTTCGGAAAAAGAGTTGGTAGCTCTTGATCCGGCAAACAAACCAC
CGCTGGTAGCGGTGGTTTTTTTGTTTGCAAGCAGCAGATTACGCGCAGAAAAAAAGGATCTCAAGAAGAT
CCTTTGATCTTTTCTACGGGGTCTGACGCTCAGTGGAACGAAAACTCACGTTAAGGGATTTTGGTCATGA
GATTATCAAAAAGGATCTTCACCTAGATCCTTTTAAATTAAAAATGAAGTTTTAAATCAATCTAAAGTAT
ATATGAGTAAACTTGGTCTGACAGTTACCAATGCTTAATCAGTGAGGCACCTATCTCAGCGATCTGTCTA
TTTCGTTCATCCATAGTTGCCTGACTCCCCGTCGTGTAGATAACTACGATACGGGAGGGCTTACCATCTG
GCCCCAGTGCTGCAATGATACCGCGAGACCCACGCTCACCGGCTCCAGATTTATCAGCAATAAACCAGCC
AGCCGGAAGGGCCGAGCGCAGAAGTGGTCCTGCAACTTTATCCGCCTCCATCCAGTCTATTAATTGTTGC
CGGGAAGCTAGAGTAAGTAGTTCGCCAGTTAATAGTTTGCGCAACGTTGTTGCCATTGCTACAGGCATCG
TGGTGTCACGCTCGTCGTTTGGTATGGCTTCATTCAGCTCCGGTTCCCAACGATCAAGGCGAGTTACATG
ATCCCCCATGTTGTGCAAAAAAGCGGTTAGCTCCTTCGGTCCTCCGATCGTTGTCAGAAGTAAGTTGGCC
GCAGTGTTATCACTCATGGTTATGGCAGCACTGCATAATTCTCTTACTGTCATGCCATCCGTAAGATGCT
TTTCTGTGACTGGTGAGTACTCAACCAAGTCATTCTGAGAATAGTGTATGCGGCGACCGAGTTGCTCTTG
CCCGGCGTCAATACGGGATAATACCGCGCCACATAGCAGAACTTTAAAAGTGCTCATCATTGGAAAACGT
TCTTCGGGGCGAAAACTCTCAAGGATCTTACCGCTGTTGAGATCCAGTTCGATGTAACCCACTCGTGCAC
CCAACTGATCTTCAGCATCTTTTACTTTCACCAGCGTTTCTGGGTGAGCAAAAACAGGAAGGCAAAATGC
CGCAAAAAAGGGAATAAGGGCGACACGGAAATGTTGAATACTCATACTCTTCCTTTTTCAATATTATTGA
AGCATTTATCAGGGTTATTGTCTCATGAGCGGATACATATTTGAATGTATTTAGAAAAATAAACAAATAG
GGGTTCCGCGCACATTTCCCCGAAAAGTGCCACCTAAATTGTAAGCGTTAATATTTTGTTAAAATTCGCG
TTAAATTTTTGTTAAATCAGCTCATTTTTTAACCAATAGGCCGAAATCGGCAAAATCCCTTATAAATCAA
AAGAATAGACCGAGATAGGGT
[37 nt withheld, positions 5202-5238]
AAAGAACGTGGACTCCAACGTCAAAGG
[49 nt withheld, positions 5266-5314]
T
[91 nt withheld, positions 5316-5406]
G
[124 nt withheld, positions 5408-5531]
CCCATTCGCCATTCAGGCTGCGCAACTGTTGGGAAGGGCGATCGGTGCGGGCCTCTTCGCTATTACGCCA
GTCGACCGCCAATTCAATATGGCGTATATGGACTCATGCCAATTCAATATGGTGGATCTGGACCTGTGCC
AATTCAATATGGCGTATATGGACTCGTGCCAATTCAATATGGTGGATCTGGACCCCAGCCAATTCAATAT
GGCGGACTTGGCACCATGCCAATTCAATATGGCGGACCTGGCACTGTGCCAACTGGGGAGGGGTCTACTT
GGCACG
Features (pLannotate 1.2.2; 16 found; start..end, strand, type, name):
    804..822     +  promoter       SP6 promoter: promoter for bacteriophage SP6 RNA polymerase
    863..1327    +  CDS            VN155(I152L): improved N-terminal fragment of mVenus for use in bimolecular fluorescence complementation (BiFC) (Kodama and Hu, 2010)
   1364..2605    +  CDS            TARDBP: TADBP_HUMAN - Also known as TDP43. Experimental evidence at protein level: Swiss-Prot protein existence level 1. RNA-binding protein that is involved in various steps of RNA biogenesis and processing (PubMed:23519609). Preferentially binds, via its two RNA recognition motifs RRM1 and RRM2, to GU-repeats on RNA molecules predominantly localized within long introns and in the 3'UTR of mRNAs (PubMed:23519609, PubMed:24240615, PubMed:24464995). In turn, regulates the splicing of many non-coding and protein-coding RNAs including proteins involved in neuronal survival, as well as mRNAs that encode p
   2616..2633    -  promoter       T7 promoter (fragment): promoter for bacteriophage T7 RNA polymerase
   2638..2772    -  polyA_signal   SV40 poly(A) signal: SV40 polyadenylation signal
   2885..2903    -  promoter       T3 promoter: promoter for bacteriophage T3 RNA polymerase
   2948..2964    -  protein_bind   lac operator: The lac repressor binds to the lac operator to inhibit transcription in E. coli. This inhibition can be relieved by adding lactose or isopropyl-β-D-thiogalactopyranoside (IPTG). lac repressor encoded by lacI
   2972..3002    -  promoter       lac promoter: promoter for the E. coli lac operon
   3017..3038    -  protein_bind   CAP binding site: CAP binding activates transcription in the presence of cAMP. E. coli catabolite activator protein
   3051..3143    -  CDS            lacI (fragment): lac repressor; lacI; The lac repressor binds to the lac operator to inhibit transcription in E. coli. This inhibition can be relieved by adding lactose or isopropyl-β-D-thiogalactopyranoside (IPTG).
   3326..3914    -  rep_origin     ori: high-copy-number ColE1/pMB1/pBR322/pUC origin of replication
   4085..4945    -  CDS            AmpR: β-lactamase; bla; confers resistance to ampicillin, carbenicillin, and related antibiotics
   4946..5050    -  promoter       AmpR promoter: bla
   5103..5531    -  rep_origin     f1 ori (sequence partly withheld): f1 bacteriophage origin of replication; arrow indicates direction of (+) strand synthesis
   5536..5602    -  CDS            lacZα (fragment): LacZα fragment of β-galactosidase; lacZ fragment
   5609..769     +  promoter       CMV IE94 promoter (across the origin): enhancer/promoter region of simian cytomegalovirus major immediate early transcription unit IE94
