[The description below was written by a language model from this plasmid's Addgene catalogue record and pLannotate feature annotations shown in this document.]
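Description:
pCS2plus-mVenus1-155-I152L-GGGS-TDP43 M337V is a roughly 5.8 kb expression plasmid built on the pCS2+ backbone (recorded in the catalogue as "pC2+" and classed as a mammalian expression vector). It is intended mainly as a template for making mRNA to inject into zebrafish embryos. It is maintained in E. coli at high copy through a ColE1/pUC-type origin and selected with ampicillin via the β-lactamase gene. An f1 origin and remnants of the lac region (lac promoter and operator, lacZα and lacI fragments) are carried over from the parental vector.

The payload is a single fusion reading frame. The N-terminal fragment of mVenus (residues 1–155) carries the I152L substitution, a change annotated as an improved fragment for bimolecular fluorescence complementation (BiFC). According to the construct name, it is joined through a GGGS linker to human TARDBP (TDP-43), which bears the M337V mutation. Upstream lie the simian CMV IE94 enhancer/promoter, which allows direct expression in vertebrate cells, and an SP6 promoter that supports in vitro transcription of the fusion. An SV40 polyadenylation signal follows the coding region, and T7 and T3 promoters sit downstream in the reverse orientation.

On its own, the mVenus half is non-fluorescent. Signal appears only when it is brought close to a complementary C-terminal Venus fragment fused to an interacting partner, so fluorescence reports TDP-43 self-association. The associated work used this approach to study aggregate formation relevant to amyotrophic lateral sclerosis in vivo. The depositor and sequencing-derived records show the same feature set and differ by only three nucleotides in length and in their start coordinates.
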