Addgene plasmid #162615: pCS2plus-mVenus1-155-I152L-GGGS-TDP43 M337V
Purpose: Allows for transcription of improved mVenus I152L fluorophore half fused to mutant TDP-43-M337V for injection into zebrafish embryos for BiFC assays
Depositing lab: Marco Morsch. Depositing organization: Macquarie University. Publication: In vivo Validation of Bimolecular Fluorescence Complementation (BiFC) to Investigate Aggregate Formation in Amyotrophic Lateral Sclerosis (ALS). Don EK, Maschirow A, Radford RAW, Scherer NM, Vidal-Itriago A, Hogan A, Maurel C, Formella I, Stoddart JJ, Hall TE, Lee A, Shi B, Cole NJ, Laird AS, Badrock AP, Chung RS, Morsch M. Mol Neurobiol. 2021 May;58(5):2061-2074. doi: 10.1007/s12035-020-02238-0. Epub 2021 Jan 7. PubMed 33415684.
Backbone
  Vector backbone: pC2+
  Vector type: Mammalian Expression
Growth in bacteria
  Bacterial resistance: Ampicillin, 100 μg/mL
  Growth temperature: 37°C
  Growth strain: DH5alpha
  Copy number: High Copy
Gene/Insert
  Gene/Insert name: TARDBP
  Species: H. sapiens (human)
  Mutation: M337V
  Entrez Gene: TARDBP (a.k.a. ALS10, TDP-43)
  Cloning method: Unknown
Terms and licenses: Academic/Nonprofit Terms; Industry Terms: Not Available to Industry
Depositor comments: mVenus1-155-I152L fused to TARDBP M337V Please visit https://www.biorxiv.org/content/10.1101/2020.10.08.330894v1 for bioRxiv preprint.
How to cite: pCS2plus-mVenus1-155-I152L-GGGS-TDP43 M337V was a gift from Marco Morsch (Addgene plasmid # 162615 ; http://n2t.net/addgene:162615 ; RRID:Addgene_162615)
